Addgene plasmid #185928: pMRE-Himar-137
Purpose: Himar transposon delivery plasmid that delivers a green fluorescent mClover3 protein gene
Depositing lab: Mitja Remus-Emsermann. Depositing organization: Freie Universitaet Berlin. Publication: Chromatic Bacteria v.2-A Himar1 Transposon-Based Delivery Vector to Extend the Host Range of a Toolbox to Fluorescently Tag Bacteria. Stocks C, Schlechter R, Remus-Emsermann M. Bacteria 2022, 1(1), 56-65 10.3390/bacteria1010006.
Backbone
  Vector backbone: Unspecified
  Vector type: Bacterial Expression
Growth in bacteria
  Bacterial resistance: Chloramphenicol, 25 μg/mL
  Growth temperature: 37°C
  Growth strain: S17-1
  Copy number: High Copy
Gene/Insert
  Gene/Insert name: mClover3
  Species: Synthetic
  Cloning method: Gibson Cloning
Terms and licenses: Academic/Nonprofit Terms; Industry Terms: Not Available to Industry
Depositor comments: Please visit https://www.biorxiv.org/content/10.1101/2021.03.26.437257v1 for bioRxiv preprint.
How to cite: pMRE-Himar-137 was a gift from Mitja Remus-Emsermann (Addgene plasmid # 185928 ; http://n2t.net/addgene:185928 ; RRID:Addgene_185928)
