[The description below was written by a language model from this plasmid's Addgene catalogue record and pLannotate feature annotations shown in this document.]
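Description:
pMRE-Himar-137 is a bacterial transposon delivery plasmid from the "Chromatic Bacteria v.2" toolbox, designed to insert a gene for the green fluorescent protein mClover3 into the chromosome of recipient bacteria by Himar1 (mariner-type) transposition. The backbone is listed as unspecified, but the 5,446 nt annotated sequence shows an R6K γ origin, which replicates only where the R6K pi initiator protein is supplied, and an incP (RP4-type) oriT. Together these give the typical suicide-vector arrangement. The plasmid is maintained in a permissive E. coli donor (the record lists S17-1, a strain commonly used for conjugative mobilisation) and transferred by conjugation. It cannot then persist in recipients lacking pi, so stable marker inheritance requires transposition. Selection is with chloramphenicol.

The payload is a full-length mClover3 coding sequence followed by the lambda t0 terminator, then a cat promoter fragment and complete chloramphenicol acetyltransferase gene ending at the rrnB T1 terminator. This arrangement is consistent with the fluorescent marker and resistance gene moving together as one cassette. The promoter driving mClover3 is not annotated, and neither the Himar1 transposase gene nor the transposon inverted repeats were recognised by the annotation tool. A CAP site, lac promoter and lac operator lie upstream of an unannotated stretch of roughly a kilobase at the end of the record; whether that region encodes the transposase is not stated. The remaining hits are short fragments (AmpR and other β-lactamase pieces, M13 ori, lacZα, a pBluescript MCS, and Tn5 and Bacteroides transposase matches), most likely remnants of earlier vectors and not functional parts. The plasmid is intended for fluorescently tagging diverse bacteria, with the Himar1 system used to extend the toolbox's host range.
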