Features (pLannotate 1.2.2; 18 found; start..end, strand, type, name):
     36..52      +  promoter       AmpR promoter (fragment): bla
     53..274     +  CDS            AmpR (fragment): β-lactamase; bla; confers resistance to ampicillin, carbenicillin, and related antibiotics
    379..523     +  rep_origin     M13 ori (fragment): M13 bacteriophage origin of replication; arrow indicates direction of (+) strand synthesis
    588..976     +  rep_origin     R6K γ ori: γ replication origin from E. coli plasmid R6K; requires the R6K initiator protein pi for replication
   1087..1127    +  misc_feature   MCS (fragment): pBluescript multiple cloning site
   1129..1374    -  CDS            TRA4_BACFG (fragment): Protein inferred from homology: Swiss-Prot protein existence level 3. Required for the transposition of the insertion element. From Bacteroides fragilis.
   1422..1739    +  CDS            tnpA (fragment): TN5P_ECOLX - Also known as tnp. Experimental evidence at protein level: Swiss-Prot protein existence level 1. Mediates transposition of transposon Tn5 by a 'cut and paste' mechanism. First, the monomeric transposase binds the 19 bp inverted DNA repeats flanking the transposon. Then, dimerization of the DNA- bound transposase creates a synaptic DNA complex. After nicking of the first DNA strand, excision of the transposon proceeds through a series of intermediates. The transposase then mediates the insertion of the transposon at a new site by strand transfer. The activity of the wild- type tran
   1776..2495    +  CDS            mClover3: bright green-yellow fluorescent protein derived from mClover2, with improved photostability (Bajar et al., 2003) mammalian codon-optimized
   2512..2606    +  terminator     lambda t0 terminator: transcription terminator from phage lambda
   2621..2649    +  promoter       cat promoter (fragment): promoter of the E. coli cat gene encoding chloramphenicol acetyltransferase
   2650..3306    +  CDS            cat: CAT_ECOLX - Experimental evidence at protein level: Swiss-Prot protein existence level 1. This enzyme is an effector of chloramphenicol resistance in bacteria. From Escherichia coli. This protein is used as a marker in many commonly used cloning vectors, such as pACYC184.
   3374..3460    +  terminator     rrnB T1 terminator: Escherichia coli rrnB; transcription terminator T1 from the E. coli rrnB gene
   3604..3804    +  CDS            bla(M) (fragment): β-lactamase lacking the signal sequence; bla(M); allows cytosolic expression of β-lactamase
   3805..3871    -  CDS            lacZα (fragment): LacZα fragment of β-galactosidase; lacZ fragment
   3955..4063    -  oriT           oriT: incP origin of transfer
   4210..4231    +  protein_bind   CAP binding site: CAP binding activates transcription in the presence of cAMP. E. coli catabolite activator protein
   4246..4276    +  promoter       lac promoter: promoter for the E. coli lac operon
   4284..4300    +  protein_bind   lac operator: The lac repressor binds to the lac operator to inhibit transcription in E. coli. This inhibition can be relieved by adding lactose or isopropyl-β-D-thiogalactopyranoside (IPTG). lac repressor encoded by lacI
>Addgene plasmid #185928 | pMRE-Himar-137 | addgene full sequence | sequence record 377519 | Addgene NGS Result
CTAGATGCATGCTCGAGCGGCCGCCAGTGTGATGGATTGAAAAAGGAAGAGTATGAGTATTCAACATTTC
CGTGTCGCCCTTATTCCCTTTTTTGCGGCATTTTGCCTTCCTGTTTTTGCTCACCCAGAAACGCTGGTGA
AAGTAAAAGATGCTGAAGATCAGTTGGGTGCACGAGTGGGTTACATCGAACTGGATCTCAACAGCGGTAA
GATCCTTGAGAGTTTTCGCCCCGAAGAACGTTTTCCAATGATGAGCACTTTTAAAGTTCTGCTAACAGGT
TGGCTGATAAGTCCCCGGTCTGACACATAGATGGCGTCGCTAGTATTAAATGCATATTATTTTTATATAG
TACCAACCTTCAAATGATTCCCAGATCTCAAACTGGAACAACACTCAACCCTATCTCGGTCTATTCTTTT
GATTTATAAGGGATTTTGCCGATTTCGGCCTATTGGTTAAAAAATGAGCTGATTTAACAAAAATTTAACG
CGAATTTTAACAAAATATTAACGCTTACAATTTAGGTGGCACTTTTCGGGGAAATGTGCGCGGAACCAGA
TCCGGCCACGATGCGTCCGGCGTAGAGGATCTGAAGATCAGCAGTTCAACCTGTTGATAGTACGTACTAA
GCTCTCATGTTTCACGTACTAAGCTCTCATGTTTAACGTACTAAGCTCTCATGTTTAACGAACTAAACCC
TCATGGCTAACGTACTAAGCTCTCATGGCTAACGTACTAAGCTCTCATGTTTCACGTACTAAGCTCTCAT
GTTTGAACAATAAAATTAATATAAATCAGCAACTTAAATAGCCTCTAAGGTTTTAAGTTTTATAAGAAAA
AAAAGAATATATAAGGCTTTTAAAGCTTTTAAGGTTTAACGGTTGTGGACAACAAGCCAGGGATGTAACG
CACTGAGAAGCCCTTAGAGCCTCTCAAAGCAATTTTGAGTGACACAGGAACACTTAACGGCTGACATGGG
AATTCTTGAAGACGAAAGGGCCTCGTGATACGCCTATTTTTATAGGTTAATGTCATGATAATAATGGTTT
CTTAGACGTCAGGTGGCACTTTTCGGGGTTAATTAAGGGCTGCAGGAATTCGATATCAAGCTTATCGATA
CCGTCGAAATTCTGATTAATAATTTGTTTAAATTTTTCGTTTGGCGTGAGGTATCCAAGTCTTTTACGAG
GTCGATTATTGAGTTTATTTTCAATCCACTTAATCTGTTTGTTGGTTACTTCACTAAAGTCCTTACCCTT
TGGGATATACTGCCTGATAAGCCCGTTGGTGTTTTCATTGGCACCACGTTCCCATGAGTGGTATGGTTTG
CAAAAATAGAATTTTATTTCCAATTTTTGCGCAATTTCCTCGTGCTCTAGAATATAAACTGCCAGGAATT
GGGGATCGGATTCGAGCTCGCACGCTGCCGCAAGCACTCAGGGCGCAAGGGCTGCTAAAGGAAGCGGAAC
ACGTAGAAAGCCAGTCCGCAGAAACGGTGCTGACCCCGGATGAATGTCAGCTACTGGGCTATCTGGACAA
GGGAAAACGCAAGCGCAAAGAGAAAGCAGGTAGCTTGCAGTGGGCTTACATGGCGATAGCTAGACTGGGC
GGTTTTATGGACAGCAAGCGAACCGGAATTGCCAGCTGGGGCGCCCTCTGGTAAGGTTGGGAAGCCCTGC
AAAGTAAACTGGATGGCTTTCTTGCCGCCAAGGATCTGATGGCGCAGGGGATCAAGATCTGATCAAGAGA
CAGGATACTAGTGGAGGAAGAAAAAATGGTGAGCAAGGGCGAGGAGCTGTTCACCGGGGTGGTGCCCATC
CTGGTCGAGCTGGACGGCGACGTAAACGGCCACAAGTTCAGCGTCCGCGGCGAGGGCGAGGGCGATGCCA
CCAACGGCAAGCTGACCCTGAAGTTCATCTGCACCACCGGCAAGCTGCCCGTGCCCTGGCCCACCCTCGT
GACCACCTTCGGCTACGGCGTGGCCTGCTTCAGCCGCTACCCCGACCACATGAAGCAGCACGACTTCTTC
AAGTCCGCCATGCCCGAAGGCTACGTCCAGGAGCGCACCATCTCTTTCAAGGACGACGGTACCTACAAGA
CCCGCGCCGAGGTGAAGTTCGAGGGCGACACCCTGGTGAACCGCATCGAGCTGAAGGGCATCGACTTCAA
GGAGGACGGCAACATCCTGGGGCACAAGCTGGAGTACAACTTCAACAGCCACTACGTCTATATCACGGCC
GACAAGCAGAAGAACTGCATCAAGGCTAACTTCAAGATCCGCCACAACGTTGAGGACGGCAGCGTGCAGC
TCGCCGACCACTACCAGCAGAACACCCCCATCGGCGACGGCCCCGTGCTGCTGCCCGACAACCACTACCT
GAGCCATCAGTCCAAGCTGAGCAAAGACCCCAACGAGAAGCGCGATCACATGGTCCTGCTGGAGTTCGTG
ACCGCCGCCGGGATTACACATGGCATGGACGAGCTGTACAAGTAATAATTAGCTGAGCTTGGACTCCTGT
TGATAGATCCAGTAATGACCTCAGAACTCCATCTGGATTTGTTCAGAACGCTCGGTTGCCGCCGGGCGTT
TTTTATTGGTGAGAATCCAAGCTAGCTTGGCGAGATTTTCAGGAGCTAAGGAAGCTAAAATGGAGAAAAA
AATCACTGGATATACCACCGTTGATATATCCCAATGGCATCGTAAAGAACATTTTGAGGCATTTCAGTCA
GTTGCTCAATGTACCTATAACCAGACCGTTCAGCTGGATATTACGGCCTTTTTAAAGACCGTAAAGAAAA
ATAAGCACAAGTTTTATCCGGCCTTTATTCACATTCTTGCCCGCCTGATGAATGCTCATCCGGAATTTCG
TATGGCAATGAAAGACGGTGAGCTGGTGATATGGGATAGTGTTCACCCTTGTTACACCGTTTTCCATGAG
CAAACTGAAACGTTTTCATCGCTCTGGAGTGAATACCACGACGATTTCCGGCAGTTTCTACACATATATT
CGCAAGATGTGGCGTGTTACGGTGAAAACCTGGCCTATTTCCCTAAAGGGTTTATTGAGAATATGTTTTT
CGTCTCAGCCAATCCCTGGGTGAGTTTCACCAGTTTTGATTTAAACGTGGCCAATATGGACAACTTCTTC
GCCCCCGTTTTCACCATGGGCAAATATTATACGCAAGGCGACAAGGTGCTGATGCCGCTGGCGATTCAGG
TTCATCATGCCGTTTGTGATGGCTTCCATGTCGGCAGAATGCTTAATGAATTACAACAGTACTGCGATGA
GTGGCAGGGCGGGGCGTAATTTTTTTAAGGCAGTTATTGGTGCCCTTAAACGCCTGGGGTAATGACTCTC
TAGCTTGAGGCATCAAATAAAACGAAAGGCTCAGTCGAAAGACTGGGCCTTTCGTTTTATCTGTTGTTTG
TCGGTGAACGCTCTCCTGAGTAGGACAAATCCGCCGCTAGGAGCTTGCGGCCGCCAGCCCGGGCAATTCG
AGGGGTATCGCTCTTGAAGGGAACTATGTTGAATAATAAAAACGAATTTTCACAAAAAAATGTGTTTTTC
TTTGTTAGACCGGGGACTTATCAGCCAACCTGTTATGTGGCGCGGTATTATCCCGTATTGACGCCGGGCA
AGAGCAACTCGGTCGCCGCATACACTATTCTCAGAATGACTTGGTTGAGTACTCACCAGTCACAGAAAAG
CATCTTACGGATGGCATGACAGTAAGAGAATTATGCAGTGCTGCCATAACCATGAGTGATAACACTGCGG
CCAACTTACTTCTGACAACGATCGAGGCGATTAAGTTGGGTAACGCCAGGGTTTTCCCAGTCACGACGTT
GTAAAACGACGGCCAGTGAATTAATTCTTGAAGACGAAAGGGCCTCGTGATACGCCTATTTTTATAGGTT
AATGTCATGATAATAATGGTTTCTTAGAGCTTATCGGCCAGCCTCGCAGAGCAGGATTCCCGTTGAGCAC
CGCCAGGTGCGAATAAGGGACAGTGAAGAAGGAACACCCGCTCGCGGGTGGGCCTACTTCACCTATCCTG
CCCGGCTGACGCCGTTGGATACACCAAGGAAAGTCTACACGAACCCTTTGGCAAAATCCTGTATATCGTG
CGAAAAAGGATGGATATACCGAAAAAATCGCTATAATGACCCCGAAGCAGGGTTATGCAGCGGGTGAGCG
CAACGCAATTAATGTGAGTTAGCTCACTCATTAGGCACCCCAGGCTTTACACTTTATGCTTCCGGCTCGT
ATGTTGTGTGGAATTGTGAGCGGATAACAATTTCACACAGGAAACACATATGGAAAAAAAGGAATTTCGT
GTTTTGATAAAATACTGTTTTCTGAAGGGAAAAAATACAGTGGAAGCAAAAACTTGGCTTGATAATGAGT
TTCCGGACTCTGCCCCAGGGAAATCAACAATAATTGATTGGTATGCAAAATTCAAGCGTGGTGAAATGAG
CACGGAGGACGGTGAACGCAGTGGACGCCCGAAAGAGGTGGTTACCGACGAAAACATCAAAAAAATCCAC
AAAATGATTTTGAATGACCGTAAAATGAAGTTGATCGAGATAGCAGAGGCCTTAAAGATATCAAAGGAAC
GTGTTGGTCATATCATTCATCAATATTTGGATATGCGGAAGCTCTGTGCAAAATGGGTGCCGCGCGAGCT
CACATTTGACCAAAAACAACAACGTGTTGATGATTCTGAGCGGTGTTTGCAGCTGTTAACTCGTAATACA
CCCGAGTTTTTCCGTCGATATGTGACAATGGATGAAACATGGCTCCATCACTACACTCCTGAGTCCAATC
GACAGTCGGCTGAGTGGACAGCGACCGGTGAACCGTCTCCGAAGCGTGGAAAGACTCAAAAGTCCGCTGG
CAAAGTAATGGCCTCTGTTTTTTGGGATGCGCATGGAATAATTTTTATCGATTATCTTGAGAAGGGAAAA
ACCATCAACAGTGACTATTATATGGCGTTATTGGAGCGTTTGAAGGTCGAAATCGCGGCAAAACGGCCCC
ACATGAAGAAGAAAAAAGTGTTGTTCCACCAAGACAACGCACCGTGCCACAAGTCATTGAGAACGATGGC
AAAAATTCATGAATTGGGCTTCGAATTGCTTCCCCACCCGCCGTATTCTCCAGATCTGGCCCCCAGCGAC
TTTTTCTTGTTCTCAGACCTCAAAAGGATGCTCGCAGGGAAAAAATTTGGCTGCAATGAAGAGGTGATCG
CCGAAACTGAGGCCTATTTTGAGGCAAAACCGAAGGAGTACTACCAAAATGGTATCAAAAAATTGGAAGG
TCGTTATAATCGTTGTATCGCTCTTGAAGGGAACTATGTTGAATAATAAAAACGAATTTTCACAAAAAAA
TGTGTTTTTCTTTGTTAGACCGGATCTGCAGAATTCCAGCACACTGGCGGCCGTTA
